>Addgene plasmid #132093 | pDONR221_SLC39A2 | addgene full sequence | sequence record 265076 | Addgene NGS Result
CTTTCCTGCGTTATCCCCTGATTCTGTGGATAACCGTATTACCGCCTTTGAGTGAGCTGATACCGCTCGC
CGCAGCCGAACGACCGAGCGCAGCGAGTCAGTGAGCGAGGAAGCGGAAGAGCGCCCAATACGCAAACCGC
CTCTCCCCGCGCGTTGGCCGATTCATTAATGCAGCTGGCACGACAGGTTTCCCGACTGGAAAGCGGGCAG
TGAGCGCAACGCAATTAATACGCGTACCGCTAGCCAGGAAGAGTTTGTAGAAACGCAAAAAGGCCATCCG
TCAGGATGGCCTTCTGCTTAGTTTGATGCCTGGCAGTTTATGGCGGGCGTCCTGCCCGCCACCCTCCGGG
CCGTTGCTTCACAACGTTCAAATCCGCTCCCGGCGGATTTGTCCTACTCAGGAGAGCGTTCACCGACAAA
CAACAGATAAAACGAAAGGCCCAGTCTTCCGACTGAGCCTTTCGTTTTATTTGATGCCTGGCAGTTCCCT
ACTCTCGCGTTAACGCTAGCATGGATGTTTTCCCAGTCACGACGTTGTAAAACGACGGCCAGTCTTAAGC
TCGGGCCCCAAATAATGATTTTATTTTGACTGATAGTGACCTGTTCGTTGCAACACATTGATGAGCAATG
CTTTTTTATAATGCCAACTTTGTACAAAAAAGCAGGCTCCACCATGGAGCAGCTGCTGGGCATCAAGCTG
GGCTGCCTGTTTGCACTGCTGGCCCTGACCCTGGGATGCGGACTGACACCTATCTGTTTTAAGTGGTTCC
AGATCGACGCAGCAAGGGGACACCACAGACTGGTGCTGAGGCTGCTGGGCTGTATCAGCGCCGGCGTGTT
TCTGGGAGCAGGCTTCATGCACATGACCGCAGAGGCCCTGGAGGAGATCGAGTCCCAGATCCAGAAGTTC
ATGGTGCAGAACCGCTCCGCCTCTGAGCGGAATAGCTCCGGCGACGCAGATAGCGCCCACATGGAGTACC
CTTATGGCGAGCTGATCATCTCTCTGGGCTTCTTTTTCGTGTTTTTCCTGGAGAGCCTGGCCCTGCAGTG
CTGTCCAGGAGCAGCAGGCGGCTCCACAGTGCAGGATGAGGAGTGGGGAGGAGCACACATCTTTGAGCTG
CACTCTCACGGACACCTGCCAAGCCCTTCCAAGGGACCACTGCGGGCCCTGGTGCTGCTGCTGTCTCTGA
GCTTTCACAGCGTGTTCGAGGGCCTGGCAGTGGGACTGCAGCCTACCGTGGCAGCAACAGTGCAGCTGTG
CCTGGCCGTGCTGGCACACAAGGGACTGGTGGTGTTTGGCGTGGGCATGAGACTGGTGCACCTGGGCACC
TCTAGCAGATGGGCCGTGTTCTCCATCCTGCTGCTGGCCCTGATGTCTCCACTGGGCCTGGCCGTGGGCC
TGGCCGTGACAGGCGGCGACTCCGAGGGAGGAAGGGGACTGGCACAGGCCGTGCTGGAGGGCGTGGCCGC
CGGCACCTTTCTGTACGTGACATTCCTGGAGATCCTGCCAAGGGAGCTGGCAAGCCCAGAGGCACCACTG
GCAAAGTGGTCCTGCGTGGCAGCGGGGTTTGCATTTATGGCCTTCATCGCCCTGTGGGCCGACCCAGCTT
TCTTGTACAAAGTTGGCATTATAAGAAAGCATTGCTTATCAATTTGTTGCAACGAACAGGTCACTATCAG
TCAAAATAAAATCATTATTTGCCATCCAGCTGATATCCCCTATAGTGAGTCGTATTACATGGTCATAGCT
GTTTCCTGGCAGCTCTGGCCCGTGTCTCAAAATCTCTGATGTTACATTGCACAAGATAAAAATATATCAT
CATGAACAATAAAACTGTCTGCTTACATAAACAGTAATACAAGGGGTGTTATGAGCCATATTCAACGGGA
AACGTCGAGGCCGCGATTAAATTCCAACATGGATGCTGATTTATATGGGTATAAATGGGCTCGCGATAAT
GTCGGGCAATCAGGTGCGACAATCTATCGCTTGTATGGGAAGCCCGATGCGCCAGAGTTGTTTCTGAAAC
ATGGCAAAGGTAGCGTTGCCAATGATGTTACAGATGAGATGGTCAGACTAAACTGGCTGACGGAATTTAT
GCCTCTTCCGACCATCAAGCATTTTATCCGTACTCCTGATGATGCATGGTTACTCACCACTGCGATCCCC
GGAAAAACAGCATTCCAGGTATTAGAAGAATATCCTGATTCAGGTGAAAATATTGTTGATGCGCTGGCAG
TGTTCCTGCGCCGGTTGCATTCGATTCCTGTTTGTAATTGTCCTTTTAACAGCGATCGCGTATTTCGTCT
CGCTCAGGCGCAATCACGAATGAATAACGGTTTGGTTGATGCGAGTGATTTTGATGACGAGCGTAATGGC
TGGCCTGTTGAACAAGTCTGGAAAGAAATGCATAAACTTTTGCCATTCTCACCGGATTCAGTCGTCACTC
ATGGTGATTTCTCACTTGATAACCTTATTTTTGACGAGGGGAAATTAATAGGTTGTATTGATGTTGGACG
AGTCGGAATCGCAGACCGATACCAGGATCTTGCCATCCTATGGAACTGCCTCGGTGAGTTTTCTCCTTCA
TTACAGAAACGGCTTTTTCAAAAATATGGTATTGATAATCCTGATATGAATAAATTGCAGTTTCATTTGA
TGCTCGATGAGTTTTTCTAATCAGAATTGGTTAATTGGTTGTAACACTGGCAGAGCATTACGCTGACTTG
ACGGGACGGCGCAAGCTCATGACCAAAATCCCTTAACGTGAGTTACGCGTCGTTCCACTGAGCGTCAGAC
CCCGTAGAAAAGATCAAAGGATCTTCTTGAGATCCTTTTTTTCTGCGCGTAATCTGCTGCTTGCAAACAA
AAAAACCACCGCTACCAGCGGTGGTTTGTTTGCCGGATCAAGAGCTACCAACTCTTTTTCCGAAGGTAAC
TGGCTTCAGCAGAGCGCAGATACCAAATACTGTTCTTCTAGTGTAGCCGTAGTTAGGCCACCACTTCAAG
AACTCTGTAGCACCGCCTACATACCTCGCTCTGCTAATCCTGTTACCAGTGGCTGCTGCCAGTGGCGATA
AGTCGTGTCTTACCGGGTTGGACTCAAGACGATAGTTACCGGATAAGGCGCAGCGGTCGGGCTGAACGGG
GGGTTCGTGCACACAGCCCAGCTTGGAGCGAACGACCTACACCGAACTGAGATACCTACAGCGTGAGCTA
TGAGAAAGCGCCACGCTTCCCGAAGGGAGAAAGGCGGACAGGTATCCGGTAAGCGGCAGGGTCGGAACAG
GAGAGCGCACGAGGGAGCTTCCAGGGGGAAACGCCTGGTATCTTTATAGTCCTGTCGGGTTTCGCCACCT
CTGACTTGAGCGTCGATTTTTGTGATGCTCGTCAGGGGGGCGGAGCCTATGGAAAAACGCCAGCAACGCG
GCCTTTTTACGGTTCCTGGCCTTTTGCTGGCCTTTTGCTCACATGTT
Features (pLannotate 1.2.2; 10 found; start..end, strand, type, name):
    121..213     +  CDS            lacI (fragment): lac repressor; lacI; The lac repressor binds to the lac operator to inhibit transcription in E. coli. This inhibition can be relieved by adding lactose or isopropyl-β-D-thiogalactopyranoside (IPTG).
    268..295     -  terminator     rrnB T2 terminator: transcription terminator T2 from the E. coli rrnB gene
    427..470     +  terminator     rrnB T1 terminator: Escherichia coli rrnB; transcription terminator T1 from the E. coli rrnB gene
    517..553     -  CDS            lacZα (fragment): LacZα fragment of β-galactosidase; lacZ fragment
    569..668     +  protein_bind   attL1: mutant version of attL; recombination site for the Gateway® LR reaction LR Clonase™
    674..1600    +  CDS            SLC39A2: S39A2_HUMAN - Also known as ZIP2. Experimental evidence at protein level: Swiss-Prot protein existence level 1. Mediates zinc uptake. Zinc uptake may be mediated by a Zn(2+)-HCO(3)(-) symport mechanism and can function in the presence of albumin. May also transport other divalent cations. May be important in contact inhibition of normal epithelial cells and loss of its expression may play a role in tumorigenesis. From Homo sapiens (Human).
   1602..1701    -  protein_bind   attL2: mutant version of attL; recombination site for the Gateway® LR reaction LR Clonase™
   1719..1737    -  promoter       T7 promoter: promoter for bacteriophage T7 RNA polymerase
   1871..2680    +  CDS            KanR: aminoglycoside phosphotransferase; aph(3')-Ia; confers resistance to kanamycin in bacteria or G418 (Geneticin®) in eukaryotes
   2827..3415    +  rep_origin     ori: high-copy-number ColE1/pMB1/pBR322/pUC origin of replication
