[The description below was written by a language model from this plasmid's Addgene catalogue record and pLannotate feature annotations shown in this document.]
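Description:
pDONR221_SLC39A2 is a Gateway entry clone built on the pDONR221 backbone (Thermo Fisher Scientific), carrying a codon-optimized open reading frame for human SLC39A2, also known as ZIP2. The sequenced plasmid is 3,477 nt. It is propagated in E. coli from a high-copy ColE1/pUC-type origin and selected with kanamycin through an aph(3')-Ia aminoglycoside phosphotransferase gene. Although the catalogue lists the vector type as mammalian expression, the feature table shows no eukaryotic promoter or polyadenylation signal around the insert, so the plasmid serves as a shuttle for the ORF rather than as an expression vector in its own right.

The 927 bp SLC39A2 coding sequence sits between attL1 and attL2, the recombination sites used in the Gateway LR reaction. This arrangement allows directional, in-frame transfer of the ORF into any attR-containing destination vector, where promoter, tags and selection markers are supplied by the recipient. Upstream of attL1 lie the rrnB T1 and T2 transcription terminators, which insulate the insert from read-through transcription in bacteria. A T7 promoter lies downstream of attL2, pointing back toward the insert. Short lacI and lacZα fragments are annotated as backbone remnants, and M13 forward and reverse primer sites are listed for sequencing across the insert. No epitope tags or reporters are annotated.

SLC39A2 encodes a zinc uptake transporter of the ZIP family that may also carry other divalent cations. The clone belongs to the RESOLUTE consortium collection of solute carrier constructs, intended for subcloning SLC ORFs into custom expression vectors for transporter research and drug discovery.
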