Addgene plasmid #132093: pDONR221_SLC39A2
Purpose: Gateway entry clone with codon-optimized ORF sequence for subcloning into custom expression vectors
Depositing lab: RESOLUTE Consortium & Giulio Superti-Furga. Depositing organization: CeMM Research Center for Molecular Medicine. Publication: The RESOLUTE consortium: unlocking SLC transporters for drug discovery. Superti-Furga G, Lackner D, Wiedmer T, Ingles-Prieto A, Barbosa B, Girardi E, Goldmann U, Gurtl B, Klavins K, Klimek C, Lindinger S, Lineiro-Retes E, Muller AC, Onstein S, Redinger G, Reil D, Sedlyarov V, Wolf G, Crawford M, Everley R, ... Steppan CM. Nat Rev Drug Discov. 2020 Jul;19(7):429-430. doi: 10.1038/d41573-020-00056-6. PubMed 32265506.
Backbone
  Vector backbone: pDONR221
  Backbone manufacturer: Thermo Fisher Scientific
  Backbone size w/o insert (bp): 2550
  Vector type: Mammalian Expression
Growth in bacteria
  Bacterial resistance: Kanamycin, 50 μg/mL
  Growth temperature: 37°C
  Growth strain: Stbl3
  Copy number: High Copy
Gene/Insert
  Gene/Insert name: SLC39A2 (alt name: ZIP2)
  Species: H. sapiens (human)
  Insert size (bp): 927
  Entrez Gene: SLC39A2 (a.k.a. 6A1, ETI-1, ZIP-2, ZIP2)
  Cloning method: Gateway Cloning
  Sequencing primers: 5′ M13-fwd; 3′ M13-rev
Terms and licenses: Academic/Nonprofit Terms; Industry Terms
Depositor comments: For more information on the full Resolute plasmid collection, please see www.addgene.org/depositor-collections/re-solute/. Please provide your feedback on this plasmid to the RESOLUTE consortium by filling out their RESOLUTE repository feedback form: https://forms.office.com/Pages/ResponsePage.aspx?id=0e05yklzmkS7rjFGQL4N7z4feCLQvEJAmVcOCM_u885UN1JJRko0Ukg4TVQwNTZLOUxPQVJWT1NHUCQlQCN0PWcu
How to cite: pDONR221_SLC39A2 was a gift from RESOLUTE Consortium & Giulio Superti-Furga (Addgene plasmid # 132093 ; http://n2t.net/addgene:132093 ; RRID:Addgene_132093)
