>Addgene plasmid #132093 | pDONR221_SLC39A2 | depositor partial sequence | sequence record 253586 | Codon-optimized ORF of SLC39A2
ATGGAGCAGCTGCTGGGCATCAAGCTGGGCTGCCTGTTTGCACTGCTGGCCCTGACCCTGGGATGCGGAC
TGACACCTATCTGTTTTAAGTGGTTCCAGATCGACGCAGCAAGGGGACACCACAGACTGGTGCTGAGGCT
GCTGGGCTGTATCAGCGCCGGCGTGTTTCTGGGAGCAGGCTTCATGCACATGACCGCAGAGGCCCTGGAG
GAGATCGAGTCCCAGATCCAGAAGTTCATGGTGCAGAACCGCTCCGCCTCTGAGCGGAATAGCTCCGGCG
ACGCAGATAGCGCCCACATGGAGTACCCTTATGGCGAGCTGATCATCTCTCTGGGCTTCTTTTTCGTGTT
TTTCCTGGAGAGCCTGGCCCTGCAGTGCTGTCCAGGAGCAGCAGGCGGCTCCACAGTGCAGGATGAGGAG
TGGGGAGGAGCACACATCTTTGAGCTGCACTCTCACGGACACCTGCCAAGCCCTTCCAAGGGACCACTGC
GGGCCCTGGTGCTGCTGCTGTCTCTGAGCTTTCACAGCGTGTTCGAGGGCCTGGCAGTGGGACTGCAGCC
TACCGTGGCAGCAACAGTGCAGCTGTGCCTGGCCGTGCTGGCACACAAGGGACTGGTGGTGTTTGGCGTG
GGCATGAGACTGGTGCACCTGGGCACCTCTAGCAGATGGGCCGTGTTCTCCATCCTGCTGCTGGCCCTGA
TGTCTCCACTGGGCCTGGCCGTGGGCCTGGCCGTGACAGGCGGCGACTCCGAGGGAGGAAGGGGACTGGC
ACAGGCCGTGCTGGAGGGCGTGGCCGCCGGCACCTTTCTGTACGTGACATTCCTGGAGATCCTGCCAAGG
GAGCTGGCAAGCCCAGAGGCACCACTGGCAAAGTGGTCCTGCGTGGCAGCGGGGTTTGCATTTATGGCCT
TCATCGCCCTGTGGGCC
